>Addgene plasmid #158516 | pZA38 | addgene full sequence | sequence record 309645 | Addgene NGS Result
GGGACACGAAGTGGTTTAAACTATCAGTGTTTGACAGGATATATTGGCGGGTAAACCTAAGAGAAAAGAG
CGTTTATTAGAATAATCGGATATTTAAAAGGGCGTGAAAAGGTTTATCCGTTCGTCCATTTGTATGTGCC
AACCACAGGAACCGTAAAAAGGCCGCGTTGCTGGCGTTTTTCCATAGGCTCCGCCCCCCTGACGAGCATC
ACAAAAATCGACGCTCAAGTCAGAGGTGGCGAAACCCGACAGGACTATAAAGATACCAGGCGTTTCCCCC
TGGAAGCTCCCTCGTGCGCTCTCCTGTTCCGACCCTGCCGCTTACCGGATACCTGTCCGCCTTTCTCCCT
TCGGGAAGCGTGGCGCTTTCTCATAGCTCACGCTGTAGGTATCTCAGTTCGGTGTAGGTCGTTCGCTCCA
AGCTGGGCTGTGTGCACGAACCCCCCGTTCAGCCCGACCGCTGCGCCTTATCCGGTAACTATCGTCTTGA
GTCCAACCCGGTAAGACACGACTTATCGCCACTGGCAGCAGCCACTGGTAACAGGATTAGCAGAGCGAGG
TATGTAGGCGGTGCTACAGAGTTCTTGAAGTGGTGGCCTAACTACGGCTACACTAGAAGGACAGTATTTG
GTATCTGCGCTCTGCTGAAGCCAGTTACCTTCGGAAAAAGAGTTGGTAGCTCTTGATCCGGCAAACAAAC
CACCGCTGGTAGCGGTGGTTTTTTTGTTTGCAAGCAGCAGATTACGCGCAGAAAAAAAGGATCTCAAGAA
GATCCTTTGATCTTTTCTACGGGGTCTGACGCTCAGTGGAACGAAAACTCACGTTAAGGGATTTTGGTCA
TGAGATTATCAAAAAGGATCTTCACCTAGATCCTTTTAAATTAAAAATGAAGTTTTAAATCAATCTAAAG
TATATATGAGTAAACTTGGTCTGACAGCTAAAACAATTCATCCAGTAAAATATAATATTTTATTTTCTCC
CAATCAGGCTTGATCCCCAGTAAGTCAAAAAATAGCTCGACATACTGTTCTTCCCCGATATCCTCCCTGA
TCGACCGGACGCAGAAGGCAATGTCATACCACTTGTCCGCCCTGCCGCTTCTCCCAAGATCAATAAAGCC
ACTTACTTTGCCATCTTTCACAAAGATGTTGCTGTCTCCCAGGTCGCCGTGGGAAAAGACAAGTTCCTCT
TCGGGCTTTTCCGTCTTTAAAAAATCATACAGCTCGCGCGGATCTTTAAATGGAGTGTCCTCTTCCCAGT
TTTCGCAATCCACATCGGCCAGATCGTTATTCAGTAAGTAATCCAATTCGGCTAAGCGGCTGTCTAAGCT
ATTCGTATAGGGACAATCCGATATGTCGATGGAGTGAAAGAGCCTGATGCACTCCGCATACAGCTCGATA
ATCTTTTCAGGGCTTTGTTCATCTTCATACTCTTCCGAGCAAAGGACGCCATCGGCCTCACTCATGAGCA
GATTGCTCCAGCCATCATGCCGTTCAAAGTGCAGGACCTTTGGAACAGGCAGCTTTCCTTCCAGCCATAG
CATCATGTCCTTTTCCCGTTCCACATCATAGGTGGTCCCTTTATACCGGCTGTCCGTCATTTTTAAATAT
AGGTTTTCATTTTCTCCCACCAGCTTATATACCTTAGCAGGAGACATTCCTTCCGTATCTTTTGCGCAGC
GGTATTTTTCGATCAGTTTTTTCAATTCCGGTGATATTCTCATTTTAGCCATACTCTTCCTTTTTCAATA
TTATTGAAGCATTTATCAAGGTTATTGTCTCATGAGCGGATACATATTTGAATGTATTTAGAAAAATAAA
CAAATAGGGGTTCCGCGCACGAATTGGCCAGCGCTGCCATTTTTGGGGTGAGGCCGTTCGCGGCCGAGGG
GCGCAGCCCCTGGGGGGATGGGAGCTCGGTGCCTTGATGTGGGCGCCGGCGGTCGAGTGGCGACGGCGCG
GCTTGTCCGCGCCCTGGTAGATTGCCTGGCCGTAGGCCAGCCATTTTTGAGCGGCCAGCGGCCGCGATAG
GCCGACGCGAAGCGGCGGGGCGTAGGGAGCGCAGCGACCGAAGGGTAGGCGCTTTTTGCAGCTCTTCGGC
TGTGCGCTGGCCAGACAGTTATGCACAGGCCAGGCGGGTTTTAAGAGTTTTAATAAGTTTTAAAGAGTTT
TAGGCGGAAAAATCGCCTTTTTTCTCTTTTATATCAGTCACTTACATGTGTGACCGGTTCCCAATGTACG
GCTTTGGGTTCCCAATGTACGGGTTCCGGTTCCCAATGTACGGCTTTGGGTTCCCAATGTACGTGCTATC
CACAGGAAAGAAGCTTTTTCGACCTTTTTCCCCTGCTAGGGCAATTTGCCCTAGCATCTGCTCCGTACAT
TAGGAACCGGCGGATGCTTCGCCCTCGATCAGGTTGCGGTAGCGCATGACTAGGATCGGGCCAGCCTGCC
CCGCCTCCTCCTTCAAATCGTACTCCGGCAGGTCATTTGACCCGATCAGCTTGCGCACGGTGAAACAGAA
CTTCTTGAACTCTCCGGCGCTGCCACTGCGTTCGTAGATCGTCTTGAACAACCATCTGGCTTCTGCCTTG
CCTGCGGCGCGGCGTGCCAGGCGGTAGAGAAAACGGCCGATGCCGGGATCGATCAAAAAGTAATCGGGGT
GAACCGTCAGCACGTCCGGGTTCTTGCCTTCTGTGATCTCGCGGTACATCCAATCAGCTAGCTCGATCTC
GATGTACTCCGGCCGCCCGGTTTCGCTCTTTACGATCTTGTAGCGGCTAATCAAGGCTTCACCCTCGGAT
ACCGTCACCAGGCGGCCGTTCTTGGCCTTCTTCGTACGCTGCATGGCAACGTGCGTGGTGTTTAACCGAA
TGCAGGTTTCTACCAGGTCGTCTTTCTGCTTTCCGCCATCGGCTCGCCGGCAGAACTTGAGTACGTCCGC
AACGTGTGGACGGAACACGCGGCCGGGCTTGTCTCCCTTCCCTTCCCGGTATCGGTTCATGGATTCGGTT
AGATGGGAAACCGCCATCAGTACCAGGTCGTAATCCCACACACTGGCCATGCCGGCCGGCCCTGCGGAAA
CCTCTACGTGCCCGTCTGGAAGCTCGTAGCGGATCACCTCGCCAGCTCGTCGGTCACGCTTCGACAGACG
GAAAACGGCCACGTCCATGATGCTGCGACTATCGCGGGTGCCCACGTCATAGAGCATCGGAACGAAAAAA
TCTGGTTGCTCGTCGCCCTTGGGCGGCTTCCTAATCGACGACGCACCGGCTGCCGGCGGTTGCCGGGATT
CTTTGCGGATTCGATCAGCGGCCGCTTGCCACGATTCACCGGGGCGTGCTTCTGCCTCGATGCGTTGCCG
CTGGGCGGCCTGCGCGGCCTTCAACTTCTCCACCAGGTCATCACCCAGCGCCGCGCCGATTTGTACCGGG
CCGGATGGTTTGCGACCGCTCACGCCGATTCCTCGGGCTTGGGGGTTCCAGTGCCATTGCAGGGCCGGCA
GACAACCCAGCCGCTTACGCCTGGCCAACCGCCCGTTCCTCCACACATGGGGCATTCCACGGCGTCGGTG
CCTGGTTGTTCTTGATTTTCCATGCCGCCTCCTTTAGCCGCTAAAATTCATCTACTCATTTATTCATTTG
CTCATTTACTCTGGTAGCTGCGCGATGTATTCAGATAGCAGCTCGGTAATGGTCTTGCCTTGGCGTACCG
CGTACATCTTCAGCTTGGTGTGATCCTCCGCCGGCAACTGAAAGTTGACCCGCTTCATGGCTGGCGTGTC
TGCCAGGCTGGCCAACGTTGCAGCCTTGCTGCTGCGTGCGCTCGGACGGCCGGCACTTAGCGTGTTTGTG
CTTTTGCTCATTTTCTCTTTACCTCATTAACTCAAATGAGTTTTGATTTAATTTCAGCGGCCAGCGCCTG
GACCTCGCGGGCAGCGTCGCCCTCGGGTTCTGATTCAAGAACGGTTGTGCCGGCGGCGGCAGTGCCTGGG
TAGCTCACGCGCTGCGTGATACGGGACTCAAGAATGGGCAGCTCGTACCCGGCCAGCGCCTCGGCAACCT
CACCGCCGATGCGCGTGCCTTTGATCGCCCGCGACACGACAAAGGCCGCTTGTAGCCTTCCATCCGTGAC
CTCAATGCGCTGCTTAACCAGCTCCACCAGGTCGGCGGTGGCCCATATGTCGTAAGGGCTTGGCTGCACC
GGAATCAGCACGAAGTCGGCTGCCTTGATCGCGGACACAGCCAAGTCCGCCGCCTGGGGCGCTCCGTCGA
TCACTACGAAGTCGCGCCGGCCGATGGCCTTCACGTCGCGGTCAATCGTCGGGCGGTCGATGCCGACAAC
GGTTAGCGGTTGATCTTCCCGCACGGCCGCCCAATCGCGGGCACTGCCCTGGGGATCGGAATCGACTAAC
AGAACATCGGCCCCGGCGAGTTGCAGGGCGCGGGCTAGATGGGTTGCGATGGTCGTCTTGCCTGACCCGC
CTTTCTGGTTAAGTACAGCGATAACCTTCATGCGTTCCCCTTGCGTATTTGTTTATTTACTCATCGCATC
ATATACGCAGCGACCGCATGACGCAAGCTGTTTTACTCAAATACACATCACCTTTTTAGACGGCGGCGCT
CGGTTTCTTCAGCGGCCAAGCTGGCCGGCCAGGCCGCCAGCTTGGCATCAGACAAACCGGCCAGGATTTC
ATGCAGCCGCACGGCTGATGGGCTGCCTGTATCGAGTGGTGATTTTGTGCCGAGCTGCCGGTCGGGGAGC
TGTTGGCTGGCTGGTGGCAGGATATATTGTGGTGTAAACAAATTGACGCTTAGACAACTTAATAACACAT
TGCGGACGTTTTTAATGTACTGGGGTGGATGCAGTGGGCCCCACTCTGTGTGCCGAATTCGGATCCGGAG
AGCGGAGAATTAAGGGAGTCACGTTATGACCCCCGCCGATGACGCGGGACAAGCCGTTTTACGTTTGGAA
CTGACAGAACCGCAACGTTGAAGGAGCCACTCAGCCGCGGGTTTCTGGAGTTTAATGAGCTAAGCACATA
CGTCAGAAACCATTATTGCGCGTTCAAAAGTCGCCTAAGGTCACTATCAGCTAGCAAATATTTCTTGTCA
AAAATGCTCCACTGACGTTCCATAAATTCCCCTCGGTATCCAATTAGAGTCTCATATTCACTCTCAATCC
AAATAATCTGCACCGGATCTGGATCGTTTCGCATGATTGAACAAGATGGATTGCACGCAGGTTCTCCGGC
CGCTTGGGTGGAGAGGCTATTCGGCTATGACTGGGCACAACAGACAATCGGCTGCTCTGATGCCGCCGTG
TTCCGGCTGTCAGCGCAGGGGCGCCCGGTTCTTTTTGTCAAGACCGACCTGTCCGGTGCCCTGAATGAAC
TCCAGGACGAGGCAGCGCGGCTATCGTGGCTGGCCACGACGGGCGTTCCTTGCGCAGCTGTGCTCGACGT
TGTCACTGAAGCGGGAAGGGACTGGCTGCTATTGGGCGAAGTGCCGGGGCAGGATCTCCTGTCATCTCAC
CTTGCTCCTGCCGAGAAAGTATCCATCATGGCTGATGCAATGCGGCGGCTGCATACGCTTGATCCGGCTA
CCTGCCCATTCGACCACCAAGCGAAACATCGCATCGAGCGAGCACGTACTCGGATGGAAGCCGGTCTTGT
CGATCAGGATGATCTGGACGAAGAGCATCAGGGGCTCGCGCCAGCCGAACTGTTCGCCAGGCTCAAGGCG
CGTATGCCCGACGGCGAGGATCTCGTCGTGACTCATGGCGATGCCTGCTTGCCGAATATCATGGTGGAAA
ATGGCCGCTTTTCTGGATTCATCGACTGTGGCCGGCTGGGTGTGGCGGACCGCTATCAGGACATAGCGTT
GGCTACCCGTGATATTGCTGAAGAGCTTGGCGGCGAATGGGCTGACCGCTTCCTCGTGCTTTACGGTATC
GCCGCTCCCGATTCGCAGCGCATCGCCTTCTATCGCCTTCTTGACGAGTTCTTCTGAGCGGGTCTGGATC
TAGAGTCAAGCAGATCGTTCAAACATTTGGCAATAAAGTTTCTTAAGATTGAATCCTGTTGCCGGTCTTG
CGATGATTATCATATAATTTCTGTTGAATTACGTTAAGCATGTAATAATTAACATGTAATGCATGACGTT
ATTTATGAGATGGGTTTTTATGATTAGAGTCCCGCAATTATACATTTAATACGCGATAGAAAACAAAATA
TAGCGCGCAAACTAGGATAAATTATCGCGCGCGGTGTCATCTATGTTACTAGATCGACGCTGCAAGAATT
CAAGCTTGGAGGAATTCCAATCCCACAAAAATCTGAGCTTAACAGCACAGTTGCTCCTCTCAGAGCAGAA
TCGGGTATTCAACACCCTCATATCAACTACTACGTTGTGTATAACGGTCCACATGCCGGTATATACGATG
ACTGGGGTTGTACAAAGGCGGCAACAAACGGCGTTCCCGGAGTTGCACACAAGAAATTTGCCACTATTAC
AGAGGCAAGAGCAGCAGCTGACGCGTACACAACAAGTCAGCAAACAGACAGGTTGAACTTCATCCCCAAA
GGAGAAGCTCAACTCAAGCCCAAGAGCTTTGCTAAGGCCCTAACAAGCCCACCAAAGCAAAAAGCCCACT
GGCTCACGCTAGGAACCAAAAGGCCCAGCAGTGATCCAGCCCCAAAAGAGATCTCCTTTGCCCCGGAGAT
TACAATGGACGATTTCCTCTATCTTTACGATCTAGGAAGGAAGTTCGAAGGTGAAGGTGACGACACTATG
TTCACCACTGATAATGAGAAGGTTAGCCTCTTCAATTTCAGAAAGAATGCTGACCCACAGATGGTTAGAG
AGGCCTACGCAGCAAGTCTCATCAAGACGATCTACCCGAGTAACAATCTCCAGGAGATCAAATACCTTCC
CAAGAAGGTTAAAGATGCAGTCAAAAGATTCAGGACTAATTGCATCAAGAACACAGAGAAAGACATATTT
CTCAAGATCAGAAGTACTATTCCAGTATGGACGATTCAAGGCTTGCTTCATAAACCAAGGCAAGTAATAG
AGATTGGAGTCTCTAAAAAGGTAGTTCCTACTGAATCTAAGGCCATGCATGGAGTCTAAGATTCAAATCG
AGGATCTAACAGAACTCGCCGTCAAGACTGGCGAACAGTTCATACAGAGTCTTTTACGACTCAATGACAA
GAAGAAAATCTTCGTCAACATGGTGGAGCACGACACTCTGGTCTACTCCAAAAATGTCAAAGATACAGTC
TCAGAAGATCAAAGGGCTATTGAGACTTTTCAACAAAGGATAATTTCGGGAAACCTCCTCGGATTCCATT
GCCCAGCTATCTGTCACTTCATCGAAAGGACAGTAGAAAAGGAAGGTGGCTCCTACAAATGCCATCATTG
CGATAAAGGAAAGGCTATCATTCAAGATCTCTCTGCCGACAGTGGTCCCAAAGATGGACCCCCACCCACG
AGGAGCATCGTGGAAAAAGAAGAGGTTCCAACCACGTCTACAAAGCAAGTGGATTGATGTGACATCTCCA
CTGACGTAAGGGATGACGCACAATCCCACTATCCTTCGCAAGACCCTTCCTCTATATAAGGAAGTTCATT
TCATTTGGAGAGGACACGCTCGAGTATAAGAGCTCATTTTTACAACAATTACCAACAACAACAAACAACA
AACAACATTACAATTACATTTACAATTATCGATACAATGGTGGATGCGGTGGTCACTGTATTCTTGGAGA
AACTTCTGCATGTTCTCACAGAGGAGAGTAGGTTTCTTACTAAATACAGACAGCAGTTTGAAAAACTGAA
GAACGAGCTGCTATTCATGCAAAGCTTTCTCAAAGATGCAGAGAGGCTCAAGAGGAAAAACAACACCCTT
AAAGGAGTCATGTCCTGTTTGCGAGACTTAATCTTTGAAGCTGAAGAGATACTTGAGGACTGCCAGAATC
AATCTGCAGATAGCGATCGGGCTACTACATGCTTCCATCCTAAAAGGCTCTCTCTTCGCCATCAAACTGG
GAAGTGCCTTGCTAAAATCAATGACAGAATCTCGGAGATAAAGCAAAACATTTCAACATATCTTGGAGTA
CCACTTCTCGAAGAAGGAAGTATGGAGGCACACAATAATCTAATGTCAAGATGGACTTCTTCCCTTTATG
ACCACACTCAGGTAGTTGGTTTGGAAGGTGACACTGAGAAGATAAAGGATTGGCTATTTGAAGCAAGAGA
TGGTTTACTTACCATTGCATTTGTGGGTATGGGAGGACTTGGTAAAACCACTCTTGCTCAGAAAGTTTTC
AATGACAAAAGGGTGGAGGATCACTTGGAGAGGAGGATTTGGGTGTCTGTTTCTCAAACATTTACTGAGG
AACAAGTCATGAGAAGCATATTGAGGAGTTTAGGAGATGCATGTGTTGGTGATGACCAGTGTGAACTGTT
AAGAAAAATAAACCAGTACCTTTTGGGAAAGAGGTTTTTGATTGTTATGGATGATGTTTGGAGCTGGGAC
AATGCCTGGTGGCAAAAAATCTATACTGGACTGCCCAAAGGAAATGGGAGCACTGTTATTGTAACAACGA
GAAATGAGCTAGTCGCTCGCAAGATGGGAGTTACAGAAGCAAGAATACATTGGCCAAAATTCCTCAATGA
GCACTACAGTTGGTTACTATTCCGGAAGATTGCATTTGCAGGAAGTGCAGGTGAATGCCATTTCCCCGAG
TTGGAGGACGTGGGAAAGGAGATTGTGGAAAAATGCAAGGGACTTCCTTTAGCAATCAAAGCAGTAGGAG
GAGTGATGCTTTGCAAGCCATCTTACTATCACGAATGGAGGCGTATTTCAAATCATTTCCGTGATGAATT
GAAAGAAAATGATGACTCAGTGATGGCCTCACTACAGTTGAGCTATGATGAACTCCCTCCTTACTTGAAA
TCCTGTTTCCTCTGTTTTTCACTCTTTCCTGAGGATTGTGTCATACCAAAAGACCAACTGATCCGTTGGT
GGATTGGAGAAGGTTTCATACCTCTGAGAAGTGGTAGGTTATCGACTGAAGTGGGAGAAGATTGTTTCTC
ACAACTATCCAATCGGTGTTTGATAGAAGTTGTTGATAAGGCTTACAATGGTGTGATCCACACATGCAAA
ATGCATGTTATGGTTCGTGACTTGGTGATCAAATTAGCCGAGGATGATGCATTTTTCACCCCAGCTGATG
CAACTTGTCGGCATTTGGGTATTAAGAGTGAGATGAATTGGAAGCAACTATTGAGCAATCAAAAATTACG
AGCACTGCTAACAACCACCAAGAGTGGTGAAGTTAACAAAATCCATTCCGACATTGCCAAGAAGCTGTGC
AAGAGTCGACACCTCCAAGTATTGGATCTGTCAAAATCAATTTTCGATGTGCCTCTTTCAAGTTTGTTGG
AAGGAATTGGATCTGCTAAGCAGCTCACTTATCTCAGTTTAAGCAATACACATCCAATGATTGGAGTTCC
AGCTTCCATATCCAAGCTTGAAAAATTACAGATTTTGGATTTCAGCTATTGCCAAAATATGAAAATGCTC
CCCTCTTGCGTTCTGACATTTGAGGAACTTGCTGTTTTGGATGTGAACAACTGTGGTTCCCTTGAGTACC
TTCCAAAAGGATTAAGTAGGCTTTCCAATCTTCAAGTATTGCTTGGGTTTAAGCCTGCAAAATTAAGCCA
ACCAGGAGGTTGTCGTATTGCTGAGCTCAGAAGCCTGACTCGACTCAGAACTCTCAGTTTAAGACTAACC
GAAAATGAGGAGATTGGAGACGATGAGGGGAACGCACTGGTAGATCTCCAAGAACTTCAATTTTTAACAA
TAAGTTGCTTTGGCAGTCAAGATAATGGACTTGCGACAAAACTTGGTAGACTTTATCCTCCACGACAACT
CCACGAGCTGATTCTCAAATTTTATCCAAGTAAGACAAGTCCTGAATGGCTTAACCCCAATCTCTCCCCC
ATGTTGCGATATTTATCAATCATCTCTGGTGATATTACACAAATGCACGAGAACTTCTGGGGTGATGGTA
GTACTGCTTGGAAAATTGAGGGCTTAATGTTGGAATCTTTATCGGATTTGAGATTGGAATGGTCAGCAAT
GCATCAAGTCATGCCTTCGTTAAGAATACTCAAGGTTAGCTGGTGCCCTGAGTTGGAGTCATTTCCAATT
GAAGATGCAGGGTTTAGAGGGGGTCTATGGAAGAAGGAAGAACATAGGAACGGTTCGTACCCATACGATG
TTCCTGACTATGCGGGCTATCCCTATGACGTCCCGGACTATGCAGGATTGTATCCATATGACGTTCCAGA
TTACGCCACTAGAGCTGCTTACCCATACGATGTTCCTGACTATGCGGGCTATCCCTATGACGTCCCGGAC
TATGCAGGATTGTATCCATATGACGTTCCAGATTACGCCTGAGCTTGTCCTGCTTTAATGAGATATGCGA
GAAGCCTATGATCGCATGATATTTGCTTTCAATTCTGTTGTGCACGTTGTAAAAAACCTGAGCATGTGTA
GCTCAGATCCTTACCGCCGGTTTCGGTTCATTCTAATGAATATATCACCCGTTACTATCGTATTTTTATG
AATAATATTCTCCGTTCAATTTACTGATTGTACCCTACTACTTATATGTACAATATTAAAATGAAAACAA
TATATTGTGCTGAATAGGTTTATAGCGACATCTATGATAGAGCGCCACAATAACAAACAATTGCGTTTTA
TTATTACAAATCCAATTTTAAAAAAAGCGGCAGAACCGGTCAAACCTAAAAGACTGATTACATAAATCTT
ATTCAAATTTCAAAAGTGCCCCAGGGGCTAGTATCTACGACACACCGAGCGGCGAACTAATAACGCTCAC
TGAAGGGAACTCCGGTTCCCCGCCGGCGCGCATGGGTGAGATTCCTTGAAGTTGAGTATTGGCCGTCCGC
TCTACCGAAAGTTACGGGCACCATTCAACCCGGTCCAGCACGGCGGCCGGGTAACCGACTTGCTGCCCCG
AGAATTATGCAGCATTTTTTTGGTGTATGTGGGCCCCAAATGAAGTGCAGGTCAAACCTTGACAGTGACG
ACAAATCGTTGGGCGGGTCCAGGGCGAATTTTGCGACAACATGTCGAGGCTCAGCAGGACCGCTACTAGA
GGATGCACATGTGACCGA
Features (pLannotate 1.2.2; 20 found; start..end, strand, type, name):
     32..56      +  misc_feature   RB T-DNA repeat: right border repeat from nopaline C58 T-DNA
    179..767     -  rep_origin     ori: high-copy-number ColE1/pMB1/pBR322/pUC origin of replication
    938..1732    -  CDS            KanR: aminoglycoside phosphotransferase; aphA-3; confers resistance to kanamycin
   1733..1837    -  promoter       AmpR promoter: bla
   1854..1914    -  rep_origin     oriV (fragment): incP origin of replication
   2120..2314    -  rep_origin     pVS1 oriV: origin of replication for the Pseudomonas plasmid pVS1 (Heeb et al., 2000)
   2380..3453    -  CDS            pVS1 RepA: replication protein from the Pseudomonas plasmid pVS1 (Heeb et al., 2000)
   3882..4511    -  CDS            pVS1 StaA: stability protein from the Pseudomonas plasmid pVS1 (Heeb et al., 2000)
   4775..4799    +  misc_feature   LB T-DNA repeat: left border repeat from nopaline C58 T-DNA
   5009..5192    +  promoter       NOS promoter: nopaline synthase promoter NOS promoter
   5213..6004    +  CDS            neo: KKA2_KLEPN - Also known as kan, nptII. Experimental evidence at protein level: Swiss-Prot protein existence level 1. Resistance to kanamycin, neomycin, paromomycin, ribostamycin, butirosin and gentamicin B. From Klebsiella pneumoniae.
   6033..6285    +  terminator     NOS terminator: nopaline synthase terminator and poly(A) signal
   6311..7117    +  CDS            IBMP_CAMVB (fragment): Experimental evidence at protein level: Swiss-Prot protein existence level 1. Enhances the ribosomal termination-reinitiation event leading to the translation of major open reading frames on the polycistronic viral RNAs. From Cauliflower mosaic virus (strain Bari 1) (CaMV).
   7301..7646    +  promoter       CaMV 35S promoter: strong constitutive promoter from cauliflower mosaic virus
   7598..7644    +  promoter       minimal CaMV 35S promoter: minimal 35S promoter from cauliflower mosaic virus
   7675..7728    +  misc_feature   TMV Ω: translational enhancer from the tobacco mosaic virus 5'-leader sequence (Gallie et al., 1988)
   7737..10256   +  CDS            RPP13L4: R13L4_ARATH - Also known as ZAR1 From Arabidopsis thaliana (Mouse-ear cress).
  10278..10366   +  CDS            3xHA (fragment): three tandem HA epitope tags
  10380..10468   +  CDS            3xHA (fragment): three tandem HA epitope tags
  10480..11187   +  terminator     OCS terminator: octopine synthase terminator
