[The description below was written by a language model from this plasmid's Addgene catalogue record and pLannotate feature annotations shown in this document.]
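Description:
pZA38 is a binary plant expression plasmid built on the Golden Gate-compatible pICH86988 backbone, designed for Agrobacterium-mediated delivery and in planta expression of a tagged Nicotiana benthamiana ZAR1 variant. The sequenced record is about 11.2 kb. Outside the T-DNA it carries a high-copy ColE1/pUC-type origin for propagation in E. coli, and the pVS1 origin with its RepA replication and StaA stability proteins, which support maintenance in Agrobacterium. A short incP oriV fragment is also annotated. Bacterial selection is by kanamycin, through an aphA-3 aminoglycoside phosphotransferase gene driven by the bla promoter.

Between the nopaline-type left and right border repeats lie two plant cassettes. The first is a NOS promoter–nptII (neo)–NOS terminator unit that provides kanamycin selection in plants. The second is the expression cassette: a CaMV 35S promoter followed by the TMV Ω translational enhancer, the ZAR1 coding sequence, and an octopine synthase terminator. The region upstream of the annotated 35S core is labelled as a fragment of a CaMV coding sequence, which probably reflects extended CaMV sequence flanking the promoter. The annotation software matched the ZAR1 open reading frame to its Arabidopsis homologue (RPP13L4/ZAR1), but the catalogue entry identifies the insert as the N. benthamiana gene. Two adjacent 3xHA fragments at the C terminus correspond to the recorded 6xHA tag, which allows immunodetection.

The insert carries a D481V substitution; the record does not state its functional effect. The plasmid belongs to a vector system for studying the ZAR1 resistosome, an NLR immune receptor complex, in N. benthamiana.
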