Addgene plasmid #158516: pZA38
Purpose: In planta gene expression of Golden gate compatible N. benthamiana ZAR1 D481V-6xHA. Km plant selection marker.
Depositing lab: Sophien Kamoun. Depositing organization: Sainsbury Laboratory, Norwich. Publication: A vector system for fast-forward studies of the HOPZ-ACTIVATED RESISTANCE1 (ZAR1) resistosome in the model plant Nicotiana benthamiana. Harant A, Pai H, Sakai T, Kamoun S, Adachi H. Plant Physiol. 2022 Jan 20;188(1):70-80. doi: 10.1093/plphys/kiab471. PubMed 34633454.
Backbone
  Vector backbone: pICH86988
  Backbone manufacturer: https://www.addgene.org/48076/
  Vector type: Plant Expression
Growth in bacteria
  Bacterial resistance: Kanamycin, 50 μg/mL
  Growth temperature: 37°C
  Growth strain: DH5alpha
  Copy number: High Copy
Gene/Insert
  Gene/Insert name: ZAR1-6xHA
  Species: N. benthamiana
  Mutation: D481V
  Tag / fusion protein: 6xHA (C terminal on insert)
  Cloning method: Restriction Enzyme; 5′ cloning site Unknown (unknown if destroyed)
Terms and licenses: Academic/Nonprofit Terms; Industry Terms: Not Available to Industry
How to cite: pZA38 was a gift from Sophien Kamoun (Addgene plasmid # 158516 ; http://n2t.net/addgene:158516 ; RRID:Addgene_158516)
